>Addgene plasmid #158284 | pLKO_HSV.C.NWS_NGFR | addgene full sequence | sequence record 328809 | Addgene NGS Result
TCGACGGTATCGATCACGAGACTAGTATCGAGCGGCCGCCCCCTTCACCGAGGGCCTATTTCCCATGATT
CCTTCATATTTGCATATACGATACAAGGCTGTTAGAGAGATAATTGGAATTAATTTGACTGTAAACACAA
AGATATTAGTACAAAATACGTGACGTAGAAAGTAATAATTTCTTGGGTAGTTTGCAGTTTTAAAATTATG
TTTTAAAATGGACTATCATATGCTTACCGTAACTTGAAAGTATTTCGATTTCTTGGCTTTATATATCTTG
TGGAAAGGACGAAACACCGGGTCTTCGAGAAGACCTGTTTTAGAGCTAGAAATAGCAAGTTAAAATAAGG
CTAGTCCGTTATCAACTTGAAAAAGTGGCACCGAGTCGGTGCTTTTTTTAATTCTCGACCTCGAGACAAA
TGGCAGTATTCATCCACAATTTTAAAAGAAAAGGGGGGATTGGGGGGTACAGTGCAGGGGAAAGAATAGT
AGACATAATAGCAACAGACATACAAACTAAAGAATTACAAAAACAAATTACAAAAATTCAAAATTTTCGG
GTTTATTACAGGGACAGCAGAGATCCACTTTGGCCGCGGCTCGAGGCGATAAGCTTTGCAAAGATGGATA
AAGTTTTAAACAGAGAGGAATCTTTGCAGCTAATGGACCTTCTAGGTCTTGAAAGGAGTGGGAATTGGCT
CCGGTGCCCGTCAGTGGGCAGAGCGCACATCGCCCACAGTCCCCGAGAAGTTGGGGGGAGGGGTCGGCAA
TTGAACCGGTGCCTAGAGAAGGTGGCGCGGGGTAAACTGGGAAAGTGATGTCGTGTACTGGCTCCGCCTT
TTTCCCGAGGGTGGGGGAGAACCGTATATAAGTGCAGTAGTCGCCGTGAACGTTCTTTTTCGCAACGGGT
TTGCCGCCAGAACACAGGTAAGTGCCGTGTGTGGTTCCCGCGGGCCTGGCCTCTTTACGGGTTATGGCCC
TTGCGTGCCTTGAATTACTTCCACCTGGCTGCAGTACGTGATTCTTGATCCCGAGCTTCGGGTTGGAAGT
GGGTGGGAGAGTTCGAGGCCTTGCGCTTAAGGAGCCCCTTCGCCTCGTGCTTGAGTTGAGGCCTGGCCTG
GGCGCTGGGGCCGCCGCGTGCGAATCTGGTGGCACCTTCGCGCCTGTCTCGCTGCTTTCGATAAGTCTCT
AGCCATTTAAAATTTTTGATGACCTGCTGCGACGCTTTTTTTCTGGCAAGATAGTCTTGTAAATGCGGGC
CAAGATCTGCACACTGGTATTTCGGTTTTTGGGGCCGCGGGCGGCGACGGGGCCCGTGCGTCCCAGCGCA
CATGTTCGGCGAGGCGGGGCCTGCGAGCGCGGCCACCGAGAATCGGACGGGGGTAGTCTCAAGCTGGCCG
GCCTGCTCTGGTGCCTGGCCTCGCGCCGCCGTGTATCGCCCCGCCCTGGGCGGCAAGGCTGGCCCGGTCG
GCACCAGTTGCGTGAGCGGAAAGATGGCCGCTTCCCGGCCCTGCTGCAGGGAGCTCAAAATGGAGGACGC
GGCGCTCGGGAGAGCGGGCGGGTGAGTCACCCACACAAAGGAAAAGGGCCTTTCCGTCCTCAGCCGTCGC
TTCATGTGACTCCACGGAGTACCGGGCGCCGTCCAGGCACCTCGATTAGTTCTCGAGCTTTTGGAGTACG
TCGTCTTTAGGTTGGGGGGAGGGGTTTTATGCGATGGAGTTTCCCCACACTGAGTGGGTGGAGACTGAAG
TTAGGCCAGCTTGGCACTTGATGTAATTCTCCTTGGAATTTGCCCTTTTTGAGTTTGGATCTTGGTTCAT
TCTCAAGCCTCAGACAGTGGTTCAAAGTTTTTTTCTTCCATTTCAGGTGTCGTGAGGAATTCTGCAGTCG
ATCGACGGTACCGCGGGCCCGGGATCCACGGTCGCCACCATGGGGGCAGGTGCCACCGGCCGCGCCATGG
ACGGGCCGCGCCTGCTGCTGTTGCTGCTTCTGGGGGTGTCCCTTGGAGGTGCCAAGGAGGCATGCCAGCC
CGAGCTGGCCCCCGAGGACCCCGAGGACGGAGGAGGCGGGGGAGGGGAGGACCAGGTGGACCCCAGGCTG
ATCGACGGCAAGGGAGGAGGCGGGGGAGGGAACTGGTCCCACCCCCAATTCGAGAAACCCACAGGCCTGT
ACACACACAGCGGTGAGTGCTGCAAAGCCTGCAACCTGGGCGAGGGTGTGGCCCAGCCTTGTGGAGCCAA
CCAGACCGTGTGTGAGCCCTGCCTGGACAGCGTGACGTTCTCCGACGTGGTGAGCGCGACCGAGCCGTGC
AAGCCGTGCACCGAGTGCGTGGGGCTCCAGAGCATGTCGGCGCCGTGCGTGGAGGCCGACGACGCCGTGT
GCCGCTGCGCCTACGGCTACTACCAGGATGAGACGACTGGGCGCTGCGAGGCGTGCCGCGTGTGCGAGGC
GGGCTCGGGCCTCGTGTTCTCCTGCCAGGACAAGCAGAACACCGTGTGCGAGGAGTGCCCCGACGGCACG
TATTCCGACGAGGCCAACCACGTGGACCCGTGCCTGCCCTGCACCGTGTGCGAGGACACCGAGCGCCAGC
TCCGCGAGTGCACACGCTGGGCCGACGCCGAGTGCGAGGAGATCCCTGGCCGTTGGATTACACGGTCCAC
ACCCCCAGAGGGCTCGGACAGCACAGCCCCCAGCACCCAGGAGCCTGAGGCACCTCCAGAACAAGACCTC
ATAGCCAGCACGGTGGCAGGTGTGGTGACCACAGTGATGGGCAGCTCCCAGCCCGTGGTGACCCGAGGCA
CCACCGACAACCTCATCCCTGTCTATTGCTCCATCCTGGCTGCTGTGGTTGTGGGCCTTGTGGCCTACAT
AGCCTTCAAGAGGTGGAACAGGGGTATCCTCTAGAGCGGCCGCGTCGACAATCAACCTCTGGATTACAAA
ATTTGTGAAAGATTGACTGGTATTCTTAACTATGTTGCTCCTTTTACGCTATGTGGATACGCTGCTTTAA
TGCCTTTGTATCATGCTATTGCTTCCCGTATGGCTTTCATTTTCTCCTCCTTGTATAAATCCTGGTTGCT
GTCTCTTTATGAGGAGTTGTGGCCCGTTGTCAGGCAACGTGGCGTGGTGTGCACTGTGTTTGCTGACGCA
ACCCCCACTGGTTGGGGCATTGCCACCACCTGTCAGCTCCTTTCCGGGACTTTCGCTTTCCCCCTCCCTA
TTGCCACGGCGGAACTCATCGCCGCCTGCCTTGCCCGCTGCTGGACAGGGGCTCGGCTGTTGGGCACTGA
CAATTCCGTGGTGTTGTCGGGGAAGCTGACGTCCTTTCCATGGCTGCTCGCCTGTGTTGCCACCTGGATT
CTGCGCGGGACGTCCTTCTGCTACGTCCCTTCGGCCCTCAATCCAGCGGACCTTCCTTCCCGCGGCCTGC
TGCCGGCTCTGCGGCCTCTTCCGCATCTTCGCCTTCGCCCTCAGACGAGTCGGATCTCCCTTTGGGCCGC
CTCCCCGCCTGGGTACCTTTAAGACCAATGACTTACAAGGCAGCTGTAGATCTTAGCCACTTTTTAAAAG
AAAAGGGGGGACTGGAAGGGCTAATTCACTCCCAACGAAGATAAGATCTGCTTTTTGCTTGTACTGGGTC
TCTCTGGTTAGACCAGATCTGAGCCTGGGAGCTCTCTGGCTAACTAGGGAACCCACTGCTTAAGCCTCAA
TAAAGCTTGCCTTGAGTGCTTCAAGTAGTGTGTGCCCGTCTGTTGTGTGACTCTGGTAACTAGAGATCCC
TCAGACCCTTTTAGTCAGTGTGGAAAATCTCTAGCAGTAGTAGTTCATGTCATCTTATTATTCAGTATTT
ATAACTTGCAAAGAAATGAATATCAGAGAGTGAGAGGAACTTGTTTATTGCAGCTTATAATGGTTACAAA
TAAAGCAATAGCATCACAAATTTCACAAATAAAGCATTTTTTTCACTGCATTCTAGTTGTGGTTTGTCCA
AACTCATCAATGTATCTTATCATGTCTGGCTCTAGCTATCCCGCCCCTAACTCCGCCCATCCCGCCCCTA
ACTCCGCCCAGTTCCGCCCATTCTCCGCCCCATGGCTGACTAATTTTTTTTATTTATGCAGAGGCCGAGG
CCGCCTCGGCCTCTGAGCTATTCCAGAAGTAGTGAGGAGGCTTTTTTGGAGGCCTAGGGACGTACCCAAT
TCGCCCTATAGTGAGTCGTATTACGCGCGCTCACTGGCCGTCGTTTTACAACGTCGTGACTGGGAAAACC
CTGGCGTTACCCAACTTAATCGCCTTGCAGCACATCCCCCTTTCGCCAGCTGGCGTAATAGCGAAGAGGC
CCGCACCGATCGCCCTTCCCAACAGTTGCGCAGCCTGAATGGCGAATGGG
[124 nt withheld, positions 4391-4514]
C
[91 nt withheld, positions 4516-4606]
A
[49 nt withheld, positions 4608-4656]
CCTTTGACGTTGGAGTCCACGTTCTTT
[37 nt withheld, positions 4684-4720]
ACCCTATCTCGGTCTATTCTTTTGATTTATAAGGGATTTTGCCGATTTCGGCCTATTGGTTAAAAAATGA
GCTGATTTAACAAAAATTTAACGCGAATTTTAACAAAATATTAACGCTTACAATTTAGGTGGCACTTTTC
GGGGAAATGTGCGCGGAACCCCTATTTGTTTATTTTTCTAAATACATTCAAATATGTATCCGCTCATGAG
ACAATAACCCTGATAAATGCTTCAATAATATTGAAAAAGGAAGAGTATGAGTATTCAACATTTCCGTGTC
GCCCTTATTCCCTTTTTTGCGGCATTTTGCCTTCCTGTTTTTGCTCACCCAGAAACGCTGGTGAAAGTAA
AAGATGCTGAAGATCAGTTGGGTGCACGAGTGGGTTACATCGAACTGGATCTCAACAGCGGTAAGATCCT
TGAGAGTTTTCGCCCCGAAGAACGTTTTCCAATGATGAGCACTTTTAAAGTTCTGCTATGTGGCGCGGTA
TTATCCCGTATTGACGCCGGGCAAGAGCAACTCGGTCGCCGCATACACTATTCTCAGAATGACTTGGTTG
AGTACTCACCAGTCACAGAAAAGCATCTTACGGATGGCATGACAGTAAGAGAATTATGCAGTGCTGCCAT
AACCATGAGTGATAACACTGCGGCCAACTTACTTCTGACAACGATCGGAGGACCGAAGGAGCTAACCGCT
TTTTTGCACAACATGGGGGATCATGTAACTCGCCTTGATCGTTGGGAACCGGAGCTGAATGAAGCCATAC
CAAACGACGAGCGTGACACCACGATGCCTGTAGCAATGGCAACAACGTTGCGCAAACTATTAACTGGCGA
ACTACTTACTCTAGCTTCCCGGCAACAATTAATAGACTGGATGGAGGCGGATAAAGTTGCAGGACCACTT
CTGCGCTCGGCCCTTCCGGCTGGCTGGTTTATTGCTGATAAATCTGGAGCCGGTGAGCGTGGGTCTCGCG
GTATCATTGCAGCACTGGGGCCAGATGGTAAGCCCTCCCGTATCGTAGTTATCTACACGACGGGGAGTCA
GGCAACTATGGATGAACGAAATAGACAGATCGCTGAGATAGGTGCCTCACTGATTAAGCATTGGTAACTG
TCAGACCAAGTTTACTCATATATACTTTAGATTGATTTAAAACTTCATTTTTAATTTAAAAGGATCTAGG
TGAAGATCCTTTTTGATAATCTCATGACCAAAATCCCTTAACGTGAGTTTTCGTTCCACTGAGCGTCAGA
CCCCGTAGAAAAGATCAAAGGATCTTCTTGAGATCCTTTTTTTCTGCGCGTAATCTGCTGCTTGCAAACA
AAAAAACCACCGCTACCAGCGGTGGTTTGTTTGCCGGATCAAGAGCTACCAACTCTTTTTCCGAAGGTAA
CTGGCTTCAGCAGAGCGCAGATACCAAATACTGTTCTTCTAGTGTAGCCGTAGTTAGGCCACCACTTCAA
GAACTCTGTAGCACCGCCTACATACCTCGCTCTGCTAATCCTGTTACCAGTGGCTGCTGCCAGTGGCGAT
AAGTCGTGTCTTACCGGGTTGGACTCAAGACGATAGTTACCGGATAAGGCGCAGCGGTCGGGCTGAACGG
GGGGTTCGTGCACACAGCCCAGCTTGGAGCGAACGACCTACACCGAACTGAGATACCTACAGCGTGAGCT
ATGAGAAAGCGCCACGCTTCCCGAAGGGAGAAAGGCGGACAGGTATCCGGTAAGCGGCAGGGTCGGAACA
GGAGAGCGCACGAGGGAGCTTCCAGGGGGAAACGCCTGGTATCTTTATAGTCCTGTCGGGTTTCGCCACC
TCTGACTTGAGCGTCGATTTTTGTGATGCTCGTCAGGGGGGCGGAGCCTATGGAAAAACGCCAGCAACGC
GGCCTTTTTACGGTTCCTGGCCTTTTGCTGGCCTTTTGCTCACATGTTCTTTCCTGCGTTATCCCCTGAT
TCTGTGGATAACCGTATTACCGCCTTTGAGTGAGCTGATACCGCTCGCCGCAGCCGAACGACCGAGCGCA
GCGAGTCAGTGAGCGAGGAAGCGGAAGAGCGCCCAATACGCAAACCGCCTCTCCCCGCGCGTTGGCCGAT
TCATTAATGCAGCTGGCACGACAGGTTTCCCGACTGGAAAGCGGGCAGTGAGCGCAACGCAATTAATGTG
AGTTAGCTCACTCATTAGGCACCCCAGGCTTTACACTTTATGCTTCCGGCTCGTATGTTGTGTGGAATTG
TGAGCGGATAACAATTTCACACAGGAAACAGCTATGACCATGATTACGCCAAGCGCGCAATTAACCCTCA
CTAAAGGGAACAAAAGCTGGAGCTGCAAGCTTAATGTAGTCTTATGCAATACTCTTGTAGTCTTGCAACA
TGGTAACGATGAGTTAGCAACATGCCTTACAAGGAGAGAAAAAGCACCGTGCATGGCGATTGGTGGAAGT
AAGGTGGTACGATCGTGCCTTATTAGGAAGGCAACAGACGGGTCTGACATGGATTGGACGAACCACTGAA
TTGCCGCATTGCAGAGATATTGTATTTAAGTGCCTAGCTCGATACATAAACGGGTCTCTCTGGTTAGACC
AGATCTGAGCCTGGGAGCTCTCTGGCTAACTAGGGAACCCACTGCTTAAGCCTCAATAAAGCTTGCCTTG
AGTGCTTCAAGTAGTGTGTGCCCGTCTGTTGTGTGACTCTGGTAACTAGAGATCCCTCAGACCCTTTTAG
TCAGTGTGGAAAATCTCTAGCAGTGGCGCCCGAACAGGGACTTGAAAGCGAAAGGGAAACCAGAGGAGCT
CTCTCGACGCAGGACTCGGCTTGCTGAAGCGCGCACGGCAAGAGGCGAGGGGCGGCGACTGGTGAGTACG
CCAAAAATTTTGACTAGCGGAGGCTAGAAGGAGAGAGATGGGTGCGAGAGCGTCAGTATTAAGCGGGGGA
GAATTAGATCGCGATGGGAAAAAATTCGGTTAAGGCCAGGGGGAAAGAAAAAATATAAATTAAAACATAT
AGTATGGGCAAGCAGGGAGCTAGAACGATTCGCAGTTAATCCTGGCCTGTTAGAAACATCAGAAGGCTGT
AGACAAATACTGGGACAGCTACAACCATCCCTTCAGACAGGATCAGAAGAACTTAGATCATTATATAATA
CAGTAGCAACCCTCTATTGTGTGCATCAAAGGATAGAGATAAAAGACACCAAGGAAGCTTTAGACAAGAT
AGAGGAAGAGCAAAACAAAAGTAAGACCACCGCACAGCAAGCGGCCGCTGATCTTCAGACCTGGAGGAGG
AGATATGAGGGACAATTGGAGAAGTGAATTATATAAATATAAAGTAGTAAAAATTGAACCATTAGGAGTA
GCACCCACCAAGGCAAAGAGAAGAGTGGTGCAGAGAGAAAAAAGAGCAGTGGGAATAGGAGCTTTGTTCC
TTGGGTTCTTGGGAGCAGCAGGAAGCACTATGGGCGCAGCGTCAATGACGCTGACGGTACAGGCCAGACA
ATTATTGTCTGGTATAGTGCAGCAGCAGAACAATTTGCTGAGGGCTATTGAGGCGCAACAGCATCTGTTG
CAACTCACAGTCTGGGGCATCAAGCAGCTCCAGGCAAGAATCCTGGCTGTGGAAAGATACCTAAAGGATC
AACAGCTCCTGGGGATTTGGGGTTGCTCTGGAAAACTCATTTGCACCACTGCTGTGCCTTGGAATGCTAG
TTGGAGTAATAAATCTCTGGAACAGATTTGGAATCACACGACCTGGATGGAGTGGGACAGAGAAATTAAC
AATTACACAAGCTTAATACACTCCTTAATTGAAGAATCGCAAAACCAGCAAGAAAAGAATGAACAAGAAT
TATTGGAATTAGATAAATGGGCAAGTTTGTGGAATTGGTTTAACATAACAAATTGGCTGTGGTATATAAA
ATTATTCATAATGATAGTAGGAGGCTTGGTAGGTTTAAGAATAGTTTTTGCTGTACTTTCTATAGTGAAT
AGAGTTAGGCAGGGATATTCACCATTATCGTTTCAGACCCACCTCCCAACCCCGAGGGGACCCGACAGGC
CCGAAGGAATAGAAGAAGAAGGTGGAGAGAGAGACAGAGACAGATCCATTCGATTAGTGAACGGATC
Features (pLannotate 1.2.2; 29 found; start..end, strand, type, name):
     50..290     +  promoter       U6 promoter: RNA polymerase III promoter for human U6 snRNA
    317..392     +  misc_RNA       gRNA scaffold: guide RNA scaffold for the Streptococcus pyogenes CRISPR/Cas9 system
    440..557     +  misc_feature   cPPT/CTS: central polypurine tract and central termination sequence of HIV-1
    624..690     +  CDS            small t antigen (fragment): SV40 (simian virus 40) small t antigen
    697..1875    +  promoter       EF-1α promoter: strong constitutive promoter for human elongation factor EF-1α
   1892..1917    +  misc_feature   MCS (fragment): multiple cloning site
   1930..2889    +  CDS            NGFR (fragment): TNR16_HUMAN - Also known as TNFRSF16. Experimental evidence at protein level: Swiss-Prot protein existence level 1. Low affinity receptor which can bind to NGF, BDNF, NTF3, and NTF4. Forms a heterodimeric receptor with SORCS2 that binds the precursor forms of NGF, BDNF and NTF3 with high affinity, and has much lower affinity for mature NGF and BDNF (PubMed:24908487). Plays an important role in differentiation and survival of specific neuronal populations during development (By similarity). Can mediate cell survival as well as cell death of neural cells. Plays a role in the inactivation of RHOA
   2920..3508    +  misc_feature   WPRE: woodchuck hepatitis virus posttranscriptional regulatory element
   3513..3650    +  CDS            nef (fragment): NEF_HV1LA - Experimental evidence at protein level: Swiss-Prot protein existence level 1. Extracellular Nef protein targets CD4(+) T-lymphocytes for apoptosis by interacting with CXCR4 surface receptors. From Human immunodeficiency virus type 1 group M subtype B (isolate Lai) (HIV-1).
   3636..3816    +  LTR            5' LTR (truncated): truncated 5' long terminal repeat (LTR) from HIV-1
   3888..4009    +  polyA_signal   SV40 poly(A) signal: SV40 polyadenylation signal
   4049..4184    +  rep_origin     SV40 ori: SV40 origin of replication
   4205..4223    -  promoter       T7 promoter: promoter for bacteriophage T7 RNA polymerase
   4231..4386    +  CDS            lacZα (fragment): LacZα fragment of β-galactosidase; lacZ fragment
   4391..4819    +  rep_origin     f1 ori (sequence partly withheld): f1 bacteriophage origin of replication; arrow indicates direction of (+) strand synthesis
   4872..4976    +  promoter       AmpR promoter: bla
   4977..5837    +  CDS            AmpR: β-lactamase; bla; confers resistance to ampicillin, carbenicillin, and related antibiotics
   6008..6596    +  rep_origin     ori: high-copy-number ColE1/pMB1/pBR322/pUC origin of replication
   6779..6871    +  CDS            lacI (fragment): lac repressor; lacI; The lac repressor binds to the lac operator to inhibit transcription in E. coli. This inhibition can be relieved by adding lactose or isopropyl-β-D-thiogalactopyranoside (IPTG).
   6884..6905    +  protein_bind   CAP binding site: CAP binding activates transcription in the presence of cAMP. E. coli catabolite activator protein
   6920..6950    +  promoter       lac promoter: promoter for the E. coli lac operon
   6958..6974    +  protein_bind   lac operator: The lac repressor binds to the lac operator to inhibit transcription in E. coli. This inhibition can be relieved by adding lactose or isopropyl-β-D-thiogalactopyranoside (IPTG). lac repressor encoded by lacI
   7019..7037    +  promoter       T3 promoter: promoter for bacteriophage T3 RNA polymerase
   7065..7291    +  promoter       RSV promoter: Rous sarcoma virus enhancer/promoter
   7292..7472    +  LTR            5' LTR (truncated): truncated 5' long terminal repeat (LTR) from HIV-1
   7519..7644    +  misc_feature   HIV-1 Ψ: packaging signal of human immunodeficiency virus type 1
   7628..7991    +  CDS            HIV-1 gag (fragment): gag protein from human immunodeficiency virus 1; gag
   8137..8370    +  misc_feature   RRE: The Rev response element (RRE) of HIV-1 allows for Rev-dependent mRNA export from the nucleus to the cytoplasm.
   8747..8847    +  CDS            Rev (fragment): human immunodeficiency virus 1 (HIV-1) Rev protein; rev; enhances nuclear export of unspliced and incompletely spliced viral mRNAs
