[The description below was written by a language model from this plasmid's Addgene catalogue record and pLannotate feature annotations shown in this document.]
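Description:
pLKO_HSV.C.NWS_NGFR is a lentiviral CRISPR vector on the pLKO backbone that pairs a guide RNA expression cassette with a protein barcode ("Pro-Code") reporter. It is propagated in E. coli through a high-copy ColE1/pUC-type origin with ampicillin selection (AmpR), and it also carries an f1 origin and an SV40 origin. The transfer-vector portion has the layout of a third-generation design. An RSV promoter replaces the U3 region upstream of a truncated HIV-1 5' LTR to drive genomic RNA production. It is followed by the Ψ packaging signal, a gag fragment, the RRE for Rev-dependent export and the cPPT/CTS. WPRE lies downstream of the payload, followed by a second truncated LTR annotation at the 3' end and an SV40 polyadenylation signal.

The payload has two units. A human U6 Pol III promoter sits immediately upstream of the S. pyogenes Cas9 guide RNA scaffold, leaving a site for inserting an sgRNA spacer; no Cas9 gene is annotated, so the nuclease must be supplied separately. Downstream, an EF-1α promoter drives human NGFR truncated to remove its signaling domain (dNGFR), which acts as an inert cell-surface carrier. Its N terminus bears the epitope combination recorded as HSV.C.NWS. The individual epitopes are not annotated in the feature table, and the record does not define them beyond the name.

Each distinct epitope combination marks one vector, and therefore one sgRNA, so transduced cells can be identified by antibody staining and cytometry. This supports vector and cell tracking and pooled phenotypic CRISPR screens read out at single-cell resolution. No mammalian drug-selection marker is annotated.
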