Addgene plasmid #158284: pLKO_HSV.C.NWS_NGFR
Purpose: Protein Barcode (Pro-Code) for vector/cell tracking. Contains U6 trRNA cassette for sgRNA cloning. Enables phenotypic CRISPR screens at a single cell resolution (using cytometry).
Depositing lab: Brian Brown. Depositing organization: Icahn School of Medicine at Mount Sinai. Publication: Protein Barcodes Enable High-Dimensional Single-Cell CRISPR Screens. Wroblewska A, Dhainaut M, Ben-Zvi B, Rose SA, Park ES, Amir ED, Bektesevic A, Baccarini A, Merad M, Rahman AH, Brown BD. Cell. 2018 Nov 1;175(4):1141-1155.e16. doi: 10.1016/j.cell.2018.09.022. Epub 2018 Oct 18. PubMed 30343902.
Backbone
  Vector backbone: pLKO
  Backbone size w/o insert (bp): 9000
  Vector type: Lentiviral, CRISPR
Growth in bacteria
  Bacterial resistance: Ampicillin, 100 μg/mL
  Growth temperature: 37°C
  Growth strain: NEB Stable
  Copy number: High Copy
Gene/Insert
  Gene/Insert name: Pro-Code Tagged human dNGFR
  Species: H. sapiens (human)
  Insert size (bp): 1000
  Mutation: Truncation of the signaling domain
  Entrez Gene: NGFR (a.k.a. CD271, Gp80-LNGFR, TNFRSF16, p75(NTR), p75NTR)
  Promoter: EF1a
  Tag / fusion protein: HSV.C.NWS (N terminal on insert)
  Cloning method: Restriction Enzyme; 5′ cloning site Unknown (unknown if destroyed)
  Sequencing primers: 5′ cctttttgagtttggatcttggttcat
Terms and licenses: Academic/Nonprofit Terms; Industry Terms: Not Available to Industry
How to cite: pLKO_HSV.C.NWS_NGFR was a gift from Brian Brown (Addgene plasmid # 158284 ; http://n2t.net/addgene:158284 ; RRID:Addgene_158284)
