>Addgene plasmid #158284 | pLKO_HSV.C.NWS_NGFR | depositor partial sequence | sequence record 305437 | Tagged NGFR
ATGGGGGCAGGTGCCACCGGCCGCGCCATGGACGGGCCGCGCCTGCTGCTGTTGCTGCTTCTGGGGGTGT
CCCTTGGAGGTGCCAAGGAGGCATGCCAGCCCGAGCTGGCCCCCGAGGACCCCGAGGACGGAGGAGGCGG
GGGAGGGGAGGACCAGGTGGACCCCAGGCTGATCGACGGCAAGGGAGGAGGCGGGGGAGGGAACTGGTCC
CACCCCCAATTCGAGAAACCCACAGGCCTGTACACACACAGCGGTGAGTGCTGCAAAGCCTGCAACCTGG
GCGAGGGTGTGGCCCAGCCTTGTGGAGCCAACCAGACCGTGTGTGAGCCCTGCCTGGACAGCGTGACGTT
CTCCGACGTGGTGAGCGCGACCGAGCCGTGCAAGCCGTGCACCGAGTGCGTGGGGCTCCAGAGCATGTCG
GCGCCGTGCGTGGAGGCCGACGACGCCGTGTGCCGCTGCGCCTACGGCTACTACCAGGATGAGACGACTG
GGCGCTGCGAGGCGTGCCGCGTGTGCGAGGCGGGCTCGGGCCTCGTGTTCTCCTGCCAGGACAAGCAGAA
CACCGTGTGCGAGGAGTGCCCCGACGGCACGTATTCCGACGAGGCCAACCACGTGGACCCGTGCCTGCCC
TGCACCGTGTGCGAGGACACCGAGCGCCAGCTCCGCGAGTGCACACGCTGGGCCGACGCCGAGTGCGAGG
AGATCCCTGGCCGTTGGATTACACGGTCCACACCCCCAGAGGGCTCGGACAGCACAGCCCCCAGCACCCA
GGAGCCTGAGGCACCTCCAGAACAAGACCTCATAGCCAGCACGGTGGCAGGTGTGGTGACCACAGTGATG
GGCAGCTCCCAGCCCGTGGTGACCCGAGGCACCACCGACAACCTCATCCCTGTCTATTGCTCCATCCTGG
CTGCTGTGGTTGTGGGCCTTGTGGCCTACATAGCCTTCAAGAGGTGGAACAGGGGTATCCTCTAG
